>Addgene plasmid #17201 | M60 pPET28a-Xenopus beta catenin domains NR7 | addgene partial sequence | sequence record 53124 | T7 5'-TAATACGACTCACTATAGGG-3'
TTGTTTACTTTAGAAGGAGATATACCATGGGCAGCAGCCATCATCATCATCATCACAGCAGCGGCCTGGT
GCCGCGCGGCAGCCATATGGCTAGCATGACTGGTGGACAGCAAATGGGTCGCGGATCCATGGCAACTCAA
GCAGATCTAATGGAGCTGGACATGGCCATGGAGCCAGACCGAAAAGCAGCAGTCAGTCACTGGCAGCAAC
AGTCTTACCTGGATGCTGGGATTCATGCTGGAGCAACCGCCACAGCACCAGCTTTGAGTGGCAAAGGAAA
CCCAGAGGATGAAGATGTGGATACCAACCAAGTTTTGTATGAGTGGGAGCAGGGCTTCTCTCAGTCCTTC
ACTCAAGATCAAGTGGCTGATATTGATGGCCAGTACGCCATGACAAGAGCCCAGCGAGTTCGTGCTGCAA
TGTTTCCAGAAACCCTTGATGAAGGCATGCAGATTCCATCCACACAATTTGACTCTGCACACCCAACAAA
TGTGCAACGTTTAGCAGAGCCTTCCCAGATGCTCAAACACGCTGTGGTCAACTTGATCAATTACCAGGAT
GATGCTGAATTGGCCACTCGAGCAATCCCCGAGCTGACGAAACTGCTTAATGACGAGGACCAGGTTGTAG
TTAACAAGGCTGCTGTAATGGTTCACCAGCTGTCAAAGAAGGAAGCCTCACGCCATGCTATAATGCGCTC
ACCACAGATGGTGTCTGCTATAGTTCGTACAATGCAGAACACAAATGATGTAGAGACTGCACGATGCACT
GCGGGAACACTTCACAACCTTTCTCACCATCGTGAAAGGC
