[The description below was written by a language model from this plasmid's Addgene catalogue record.]
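Description:
M60 pPET28a-Xenopus beta catenin domains NR7 is a bacterial expression plasmid built on the pET-28a backbone (about 5.4 kb without insert), carrying a fragment of Xenopus laevis beta-catenin (ctnnb1.L). It is selected with kanamycin and is maintained in a standard cloning strain, DH5alpha. The copy number is not recorded. As in other pET-series vectors, expression is expected to come from a T7 promoter, consistent with the T7 primer listed for 5′ sequencing. Protein production would therefore require a host that supplies T7 RNA polymerase, although the record does not name an expression strain.

The insert was subcloned between the BamHI and SalI sites, placing it in frame with the backbone-encoded N-terminal His tag, which allows the recombinant protein to be purified by metal-affinity chromatography. The record describes the insert only as "domains NR7". This presumably means the amino-terminal region plus a subset of the armadillo repeats, but the exact boundaries and insert size are not stated. The fragment carries four alanine substitutions, S33A, S37A, T41A and S45A. According to the depositor, these block phosphorylation at those N-terminal residues and stabilise the protein. These residues are the sites whose phosphorylation normally marks beta-catenin for degradation in the Wnt pathway.

The record does not state a specific use. The design suits production of a His-tagged, phosphorylation-resistant beta-catenin truncation in E. coli, for example for in vitro binding or domain-mapping studies of beta-catenin and its interaction partners.
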