Addgene plasmid #17201: M60 pPET28a-Xenopus beta catenin domains NR7
Depositing lab: Randall Moon. Depositing organization: University of Washington.
Backbone
  Vector backbone: pET-28 a
  Backbone manufacturer: EMD Biosciences
  Backbone size w/o insert (bp): 5400
  Vector type: Bacterial Expression
Growth in bacteria
  Bacterial resistance: Kanamycin, 50 μg/mL
  Growth temperature: 37°C
  Growth strain: DH5alpha
  Copy number: Unknown
Gene/Insert
  Gene/Insert name: beta catenin (alt name: b-catenin)
  Species: X. laevis (frog)
  Mutation: domains NR7
  Entrez Gene: ctnnb1.L (a.k.a. XELAEV_18031149mg, B-catenin, beta-catenin, ctnnb, ctnnb1, ctnnb1-a, ctnnb1-b)
  Tag / fusion protein: HIS (N terminal on backbone)
  Cloning method: Restriction Enzyme; 5′ cloning site BamHI (unknown if destroyed); 3′ cloning site SalI (unknown if destroyed)
  Sequencing primers: 5′ T7
Terms and licenses: Academic/Nonprofit Terms; Industry Terms: Not Available to Industry
Depositor comments: Description: This is an amino terminal HIS tag, then beta catenin domains NR7, subcloned into BamH1 and Sal1 sites. Reference: Made by Ken-Ichi Takemaru. Contains S33A, S37A, T41A, and S45A mutations, which inhibit phosphorylation and results in protein stabilization.
How to cite: M60 pPET28a-Xenopus beta catenin domains NR7 was a gift from Randall Moon (Addgene plasmid # 17201 ; http://n2t.net/addgene:17201 ; RRID:Addgene_17201)
